Addgene plasmid #205716: pCMV-XPACK-DNAJC5 (WT)
Purpose: Mammalian expression of XPACK-DNAJC5 (WT)
Depositing lab: Randy Schekman. Depositing organization: University of California, Berkeley. Publication: Unconventional secretion of alpha-synuclein mediated by palmitoylated DNAJC5 oligomers. Wu S, Hernandez Villegas NC, Sirkis DW, Thomas-Wright I, Wade-Martins R, Schekman R. Elife. 2023 Jan 10;12:e85837. doi: 10.7554/eLife.85837. PubMed 36626307.
Backbone
  Vector backbone: pCMV
  Vector type: Mammalian Expression
Growth in bacteria
  Bacterial resistance: Kanamycin, 50 μg/mL
  Growth temperature: 37°C
  Growth strain: DH5alpha
  Copy number: Unknown
Gene/Insert
  Gene/Insert name: DNAJC5
  Species: H. sapiens (human)
  Entrez Gene: DNAJC5 (a.k.a. CLN4, CLN4B, CSP, DNAJC5A, NCL, mir-941-2, mir-941-3, mir-941-4, mir-941-5)
  Tag / fusion protein: XPACK (GCINSKRKD) (N terminal on insert)
  Cloning method: Gibson Cloning
Terms and licenses: Academic/Nonprofit Terms; Industry Terms: Not Available to Industry
How to cite: pCMV-XPACK-DNAJC5 (WT) was a gift from Randy Schekman (Addgene plasmid # 205716 ; http://n2t.net/addgene:205716 ; RRID:Addgene_205716)
