[The description below was written by a language model from this plasmid's Addgene catalogue record and pLannotate feature annotations shown in this document.]
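Description:
pCMV-XPACK-DNAJC5 (WT) is a 4.6 kb mammalian expression plasmid built on a pCMV backbone and used to express wild-type human DNAJC5 (also known as cysteine string protein, CSP, or CLN4) carrying a short N-terminal XPACK peptide. The human cytomegalovirus immediate-early enhancer and promoter drive transcription through a remnant multiple cloning site into the DNAJC5 coding sequence, which was inserted by Gibson assembly, and the transcript is terminated by an SV40 polyadenylation signal. The XPACK tag itself is too short to be annotated in the feature table, but the small unannotated gap just upstream of the DNAJC5 open reading frame is consistent with its recorded N-terminal position. XPACK is generally known as a lipid-modified membrane-targeting motif that directs fused proteins to extracellular vesicles, though the record does not spell out its role here.

The plasmid replicates in E. coli from a high-copy ColE1/pUC-type origin and also carries an f1 origin for single-stranded DNA production. Selection relies on a single Tn5 aminoglycoside phosphotransferase (NeoR/KanR) gene placed behind tandem bacterial (bla) and SV40 early promoters and followed by an HSV TK polyadenylation signal. This arrangement gives kanamycin resistance in bacteria and can give G418 resistance in transfected mammalian cells. The short large T antigen, ble and bGH poly(A) fragments appear to be backbone remnants or partial annotation matches rather than functional parts.

The associated publication concerns unconventional secretion of alpha-synuclein mediated by palmitoylated DNAJC5 oligomers. This suggests the construct is used in transfected mammalian cells to study how membrane-targeted wild-type DNAJC5 behaves in that pathway, and the "WT" label implies comparison with mutant versions.
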