Features (pLannotate 1.2.2; 15 found; start..end, strand, type, name):
      1..304     +  enhancer       CMV enhancer: human cytomegalovirus immediate early enhancer
    305..508     +  promoter       CMV promoter: human cytomegalovirus (CMV) immediate early promoter
    531..574     +  misc_feature   MCS (fragment): multiple cloning site
    620..1213    +  CDS            DNAJC5: DNJC5_HUMAN - Also known as CLN4 From Homo sapiens (Human).
   1237..1320    +  CDS            large T antigen (fragment): large T antigen from SV40 (simian virus 40)
   1343..1464    +  polyA_signal   SV40 poly(A) signal: SV40 polyadenylation signal
   1498..1926    -  rep_origin     f1 ori (sequence partly withheld): f1 bacteriophage origin of replication; arrow indicates direction of (+) strand synthesis
   1953..2057    +  promoter       AmpR promoter: bla
   2059..2416    +  promoter       SV40 promoter: SV40 enhancer and early promoter
   2451..3245    +  CDS            NeoR/KanR: aminoglycoside phosphotransferase from Tn5; aph(3')-II (or nptII); confers resistance to neomycin, kanamycin, and G418 (Geneticin®)
   3266..3418    +  CDS            ble (fragment): BLE_KLEPN - Experimental evidence at protein level: Swiss-Prot protein existence level 1. Binding protein with a strong affinity to the bleomycin family of antibiotics. Binds to CL990; an antimitotic-antibiotic compound. From Klebsiella pneumoniae.
   3477..3524    +  polyA_signal   HSV TK poly(A) signal: herpes simplex virus thymidine kinase polyadenylation signal (Cole and Stacy, 1985)
   3615..3631    -  polyA_signal   bGH poly(A) signal (fragment): bovine growth hormone polyadenylation signal
   3853..4441    +  rep_origin     ori: high-copy-number ColE1/pMB1/pBR322/pUC origin of replication
   4556..4615    +  enhancer       CMV enhancer (fragment): human cytomegalovirus immediate early enhancer
>Addgene plasmid #205716 | pCMV-XPACK-DNAJC5 (WT) | addgene full sequence | sequence record 420277 | Addgene NGS Result
CGTTACATAACTTACGGTAAATGGCCCGCCTGGCTGACCGCCCAACGACCCCCGCCCATTGACGTCAATA
ATGACGTATGTTCCCATAGTAACGCCAATAGGGACTTTCCATTGACGTCAATGGGTGGAGTATTTACGGT
AAACTGCCCACTTGGCAGTACATCAAGTGTATCATATGCCAAGTACGCCCCCTATTGACGTCAATGACGG
TAAATGGCCCGCCTGGCATTATGCCCAGTACATGACCTTATGGGACTTTCCTACTTGGCAGTACATCTAC
GTATTAGTCATCGCTATTACCATGGTGATGCGGTTTTGGCAGTACATCAATGGGCGTGGATAGCGGTTTG
ACTCACGGGGATTTCCAAGTCTCCACCCCATTGACGTCAATGGGAGTTTGTTTTGGCACCAAAATCAACG
GGACTTTCCAAAATGTCGTAACAACTCCGCCCCATTGACGCAAATGGGCGGTAGGCGTGTACGGTGGGAG
GTCTATATAAGCAGAGCTGGTTTAGTGAACCGTCAGATCCGCTAGCGCTACCGGACTCAGATCTCGAGCT
CAAGCTTCGAATTCATGGGCTGCATTAACAGCAAACGCAAAGATGCCGGATCCACCGGTATGGCAGACCA
GAGACAGCGCTCACTGTCTACCTCTGGGGAGTCATTGTACCACGTCCTTGGGTTGGACAAGAACGCAACC
TCAGATGACATTAAAAAGTCCTATCGGAAGCTTGCCTTGAAATATCACCCCGACAAGAACCCCGACAACC
CGGAGGCCGCGGACAAGTTTAAGGAGATCAACAACGCGCACGCCATCCTCACGGACGCCACAAAAAGGAA
CATCTACGACAAGTACGGCTCGCTGGGTCTCTACGTGGCCGAGCAGTTTGGGGAAGAGAACGTGAACACC
TACTTCGTGCTGTCCAGCTGGTGGGCCAAGGCCCTGTTTGTCTTCTGCGGCCTCCTCACGTGCTGCTACT
GCTGCTGCTGTCTGTGCTGCTGCTTCAACTGCTGCTGCGGGAAGTGTAAGCCCAAGGCGCCTGAAGGCGA
GGAGACGGAGTTCTACGTGTCCCCCGAGGATCTGGAGGCACAGCTGCAGTCTGACGAGAGGGAGGCCACA
GACACGCCGATCGTCATACAGCCGGCATCCGCCACCGAGACCACCCAGCTCACAGCCGACTCCCACCCCA
GCTACCACACTGACGGGTTCAACACGCGTACGCGGCCGCGACTCTAGATCATAATCAGCCATACCACATT
TGTAGAGGTTTTACTTGCTTTAAAAAACCTCCCACACCTCCCCCTGAACCTGAAACATAAAATGAATGCA
ATTGTTGTTGTTAACTTGTTTATTGCAGCTTATAATGGTTACAAATAAAGCAATAGCATCACAAATTTCA
CAAATAAAGCATTTTTTTCACTGCATTCTAGTTGTGGTTTGTCCAAACTCATCAATGTATCTTAAGGCGT
AAATTGTAAGCGTTAATATTTTGTTAAAATTCGCGTTAAATTTTTGTTAAATCAGCTCATTTTTTAACCA
ATAGGCCGAAATCGGCAAAATCCCTTATAAATCAAAAGAATAGACCGAGATAGGGT
[37 nt withheld, positions 1597-1633]
AAAGAACGTGGACTCCAACGTCAAAGG
[49 nt withheld, positions 1661-1709]
T
[91 nt withheld, positions 1711-1801]
G
[124 nt withheld, positions 1803-1926]
CAGGTGGCACTTTTCGGGGAAATGTGCGCGGAACCCCTATTTGTTTATTTTTCTAAATACATTCAAATAT
GTATCCGCTCATGAGACAATAACCCTGATAAATGCTTCAATAATATTGAAAAAGGAAGAGTCCTGAGGCG
GAAAGAACCAGCTGTGGAATGTGTGTCAGTTAGGGTGTGGAAAGTCCCCAGGCTCCCCAGCAGGCAGAAG
TATGCAAAGCATGCATCTCAATTAGTCAGCAACCAGGTGTGGAAAGTCCCCAGGCTCCCCAGCAGGCAGA
AGTATGCAAAGCATGCATCTCAATTAGTCAGCAACCATAGTCCCGCCCCTAACTCCGCCCATCCCGCCCC
TAACTCCGCCCAGTTCCGCCCATTCTCCGCCCCATGGCTGACTAATTTTTTTTATTTATGCAGAGGCCGA
GGCCGCCTCGGCCTCTGAGCTATTCCAGAAGTAGTGAGGAGGCTTTTTTGGAGGCCTAGGCTTTTGCAAA
GATCGATCAAGAGACAGGATGAGGATCGTTTCGCATGATTGAACAAGATGGATTGCACGCAGGTTCTCCG
GCCGCTTGGGTGGAGAGGCTATTCGGCTATGACTGGGCACAACAGACAATCGGCTGCTCTGATGCCGCCG
TGTTCCGGCTGTCAGCGCAGGGGCGCCCGGTTCTTTTTGTCAAGACCGACCTGTCCGGTGCCCTGAATGA
ACTGCAAGACGAGGCAGCGCGGCTATCGTGGCTGGCCACGACGGGCGTTCCTTGCGCAGCTGTGCTCGAC
GTTGTCACTGAAGCGGGAAGGGACTGGCTGCTATTGGGCGAAGTGCCGGGGCAGGATCTCCTGTCATCTC
ACCTTGCTCCTGCCGAGAAAGTATCCATCATGGCTGATGCAATGCGGCGGCTGCATACGCTTGATCCGGC
TACCTGCCCATTCGACCACCAAGCGAAACATCGCATCGAGCGAGCACGTACTCGGATGGAAGCCGGTCTT
GTCGATCAGGATGATCTGGACGAAGAGCATCAGGGGCTCGCGCCAGCCGAACTGTTCGCCAGGCTCAAGG
CGAGCATGCCCGACGGCGAGGATCTCGTCGTGACCCATGGCGATGCCTGCTTGCCGAATATCATGGTGGA
AAATGGCCGCTTTTCTGGATTCATCGACTGTGGCCGGCTGGGTGTGGCGGACCGCTATCAGGACATAGCG
TTGGCTACCCGTGATATTGCTGAAGAGCTTGGCGGCGAATGGGCTGACCGCTTCCTCGTGCTTTACGGTA
TCGCCGCTCCCGATTCGCAGCGCATCGCCTTCTATCGCCTTCTTGACGAGTTCTTCTGAGCGGGACTCTG
GGGTTCGAAATGACCGACCAAGCGACGCCCAACCTGCCATCACGAGATTTCGATTCCACCGCCGCCTTCT
ATGAAAGGTTGGGCTTCGGAATCGTTTTCCGGGACGCCGGCTGGATGATCCTCCAGCGCGGGGATCTCAT
GCTGGAGTTCTTCGCCCACCCTAGGGGGAGGCTAACTGAAACACGGAAGGAGACAATACCGGAAGGAACC
CGCGCTATGACGGCAATAAAAAGACAGAATAAAACGCACGGTGTTGGGTCGTTTGTTCATAAACGCGGGG
TTCGGTCCCAGGGCTGGCACTCTGTCGATACCCCACCGAGACCCCATTGGGGCCAATACGCCCGCGTTTC
TTCCTTTTCCCCACCCCACCCCCCAAGTTCGGGTGAAGGCCCAGGGCTCGCAGCCAACGTCGGGGCGGCA
GGCCCTGCCATAGCCTCAGGTTACTCATATATACTTTAGATTGATTTAAAACTTCATTTTTAATTTAAAA
GGATCTAGGTGAAGATCCTTTTTGATAATCTCATGACCAAAATCCCTTAACGTGAGTTTTCGTTCCACTG
AGCGTCAGACCCCGTAGAAAAGATCAAAGGATCTTCTTGAGATCCTTTTTTTCTGCGCGTAATCTGCTGC
TTGCAAACAAAAAAACCACCGCTACCAGCGGTGGTTTGTTTGCCGGATCAAGAGCTACCAACTCTTTTTC
CGAAGGTAACTGGCTTCAGCAGAGCGCAGATACCAAATACTGTTCTTCTAGTGTAGCCGTAGTTAGGCCA
CCACTTCAAGAACTCTGTAGCACCGCCTACATACCTCGCTCTGCTAATCCTGTTACCAGTGGCTGCTGCC
AGTGGCGATAAGTCGTGTCTTACCGGGTTGGACTCAAGACGATAGTTACCGGATAAGGCGCAGCGGTCGG
GCTGAACGGGGGGTTCGTGCACACAGCCCAGCTTGGAGCGAACGACCTACACCGAACTGAGATACCTACA
GCGTGAGCTATGAGAAAGCGCCACGCTTCCCGAAGGGAGAAAGGCGGACAGGTATCCGGTAAGCGGCAGG
GTCGGAACAGGAGAGCGCACGAGGGAGCTTCCAGGGGGAAACGCCTGGTATCTTTATAGTCCTGTCGGGT
TTCGCCACCTCTGACTTGAGCGTCGATTTTTGTGATGCTCGTCAGGGGGGCGGAGCCTATGGAAAAACGC
CAGCAACGCGGCCTTTTTACGGTTCCTGGCCTTTTGCTGGCCTTTTGCTCACATGTTCTTTCCTGCGTTA
TCCCCTGATTCTGTGGATAACCGTATTACCGCCATGCATTAGTTATTAATAGTAATCAATTACGGGGTCA
TTAGTTCATAGCCCATATATGGAGTTCCG
